>Addgene plasmid #242784 | pAAV-BD-hSynTet-TRE-DIO-mNeonGreen-E2 | addgene full sequence | sequence record 486990 | Addgene NGS Result
AGCCGGAAGGGCCGAGCGCAGAAGTGGTCCTGCAACTTTATCCGCCTCCATCCAGTCTATTAATTGTTGC
CGGGAAGCTAGAGTAAGTAGTTCGCCAGTTAATAGTTTGCGCAACGTTGTTGCCATTGCTACAGGCATCG
TGGTGTCACGCTCGTCGTTTGGTATGGCTTCATTCAGCTCCGGTTCCCAACGATCAAGGCGAGTTACATG
ATCCCCCATGTTGTGCAAAAAAGCGGTTAGCTCCTTCGGTCCTCCGATCGTTGTCAGAAGTAAGTTGGCC
GCAGTGTTATCACTCATGGTTATGGCAGCACTGCATAATTCTCTTACTGTCATGCCATCCGTAAGATGCT
TTTCTGTGACTGGTGAGTACTCAACCAAGTCATTCTGAGAATAGTGTATGCGGCGACCGAGTTGCTCTTG
CCCGGCGTCAATACGGGATAATACCGCGCCACATAGCAGAACTTTAAAAGTGCTCATCATTGGAAAACGT
TCTTCGGGGCGAAAACTCTCAAGGATCTTACCGCTGTTGAGATCCAGTTCGATGTAACCCACTCGTGCAC
CCAACTGATCTTCAGCATCTTTTACTTTCACCAGCGTTTCTGGGTGAGCAAAAACAGGAAGGCAAAATGC
CGCAAAAAAGGGAATAAGGGCGACACGGAAATGTTGAATACTCATACTCTTCCTTTTTCAATATTATTGA
AGCATTTATCAGGGTTATTGTCTCATGAGCGGATACATATTTGAATGTATTTAGAAAAATAAACAAATAG
GGGTTCCGCGCACATTTCCCCGAAAAGTGCCACCTGACGTCTAAGAAACCATTATTATCATGACATTAAC
CTATAAAAATAGGCGTATCACGAGGCCCTTTCGTCTCGCGCGTTTCGGTGATGACGGTGAAAACCTCTGA
CACATGCAGCTCCCGGAGACGGTCACAGCTTGTCTGTAAGCGGATGCCGGGAGCAGACAAGCCCGTCAGG
GCGCGTCAGCGGGTGTTGGCGGGTGTCGGGGCTGGCTTAACTATGCGGCATCAGAGCAGATTGTACTGAG
AGTGCACCATAAAATTGTAAACGTTAATATTTTGTTAAAATTCGCGTTAAATTTTTGTTAAATCAGCTCA
TTTTTTAACCAATAGACCGAAATCGGCAAAATCCCTTATAAATCAAAAGAATAGCCCGAGATAGAGT
[37 nt withheld, positions 1188-1224]
AAAGAACGTGGACTCCAACGTCAAAGG
[141 nt withheld, positions 1252-1392]
G
[46 nt withheld, positions 1394-1439]
A
[95 nt withheld, positions 1441-1535]
TATGCGGTGTGAAATACCGCACAGATGCGTAAGGAGAAAATACCGCATCAGGCGCCCCTGCAGGCAGCTG
CGCGCTCGCTCGCTCACTGAGGCCGCCCGGGCAAAGCCCGGGCGTCGGGCGACCTTTGGTCGCCCGGCCT
CAGTGAGCGAGCGAGCGCGCAGAGAGGGAGTGGCCAACTCCATCACTAGGGGTTCCTGCGGCCGCTCGGT
CCGCACGTGGTTACCTACAAAATCAGAAGGACAGGGAAGGGAGCAGTGGTTCACGCCTGTAATCCCAGCA
ATTTGGGAGGCCAAGGTGGGTAGATCACCTGAGATTAGGAGTTGGAGACCAGCCTGGCCAATATGGTGAA
ACCCCGTCTCTACCAAAAAAACAAAAATTAGCTGAGCCTGGTCATGCATGCCTGGAATCCCAACAACTCG
GGAGGCTGAGGCAGGAGAATCGCTTGAACCCAGGAGGCGGAGATTGCAGTGAGCCAAGATTGTGCCACTG
CACTCCAGCTTGGTTCCCAATAGACCCCGCAGGCCCTACAGGTTGTCTTCCCAACTTGCCCCTTGCTCCA
TACCACCCCCCTCCACCCCATAATATTATAGAAGGACACCTAGTCAGACAAAATGATGCAACTTAATTTT
ATTAGGACAAGGCTGGTGGGCACTGGAGTGGCAACTTCCAGGGCCAGGAGAGGCACTGGGGAGGGGTCAC
AGGGATGCCACCCGTAGATCTCTCGAGCAGCGCTCGGTATCGATGCGGGGAGGCGGCCCAAAGGGAGATC
CGACTCGTCTGAGGGCGAAGGCGAAGACGCGGAAGAGGCCGCAGAGCCGGCAGCAGGCCGCGGGAAGGAA
GGTCCGCTGGATTGAGGGCCGAAGGGACGTAGCAGAAGGACGTCCCGCGCAGAATCCAGGTGGCAACATA
GGCGAGCAGCCAAGGAAAGGACGATGATTTCCCCGACAACACCACGGAATTGTCAGTGCCCAACAGCCGA
GCCCCTGTCCAGCAGCGGGCAAGGCAGGCGGCGATGAGTTCCGCCGTGGCAATAGGGAGGGGGAAAGCGA
AAGTCCCGGAAAGGAGCTGACAGGTGGTGGCAATGCCCCAACCAGTGGGGGTTGCGTCAGCAAACACAGT
GCACACCACGCCACGTTGCCTGACAACGGGCCACAACTCCTCATAAAGAGACAGCAACCAGGATTTATAC
AAGGAGGAGAAAATGAAAGCCATACGGGAAGCAATAGCATGATACAAAGGCATTAAAGCAGCGTATCCAC
ATAGCGTAAAAGGAGCAACATAGTTAAGAATACCAGTCAATCTTTCACAAATTTTGTAATCCAGAGGTTG
ATTATCGATAAGCTTGATATCGAATTCATAACTTCGTATAGCATACATTATACGAAGTTATTCTTTGCAC
CATTCTAAAGAATAACAGTGATAATTTCTGGGTTAAGGCAAATAACTTCGTATAGGATACTTTATACGAA
GTTATGCTAGCGCCACCATGGTGAGCAAGGGCGAGGAGGATAACATGGCCTCTCTCCCAGCGACACATGA
GTTACACATCTTTGGCTCCATCAACGGTGTGGACTTTGACATGGTGGGTCAGGGCACCGGCAATCCAAAT
GATGGTTATGAGGAGTTAAACCTGAAGTCCACCAAGGGTGACCTCCAGTTCTCCCCCTGGATTCTGGTCC
CTCATATCGGGTATGGCTTCCATCAGTACCTGCCCTACCCTGACGGGATGTCGCCTTTCCAGGCCGCCAT
GGTAGATGGCTCCGGATACCAAGTCCATCGCACAATGCAGTTTGAAGATGGTGCCTCCCTTACTGTTAAC
TACCGCTACACCTACGAGGGAAGCCACATCAAAGGAGAGGCCCAGGTGAAGGGGACTGGTTTCCCTGCTG
ACGGTCCTGTGATGACCAACTCGCTGACCGCTGCGGACTGGTGCAGGTCGAAGAAGACTTACCCCAACGA
CAAAACCATCATCAGTACCTTTAAGTGGAGTTACACCACTGGAAATGGCAAGCGCTACCGGAGCACTGCG
CGGACCACCTACACCTTTGCCAAGCCAATGGCGGCTAACTATCTGAAGAACCAGCCGATGTACGTGTTCC
GTAAGACGGAGCTCAAGCACTCCAAGACCGAGCTCAACTTCAAGGAGTGGCAAAAGGCCTTTACCGATGT
GATGGGCATGGACGAGYTGGGCGGCAGCAGCACCAGCAGCGACTTCAGAGACAGATAAGAATTCTTCAGT
AGGACTGGTAGGCTTTACTACAATGCGTGGGCTCCCAGGTCAAGCTTATCGATAATCAAAGTAAGAATTC
CTTGGACAAGTGAGGCGCGCCATAACTTCGTATAATGTATGCTATACGAAGTTATTAAGAGGTTTCATAT
TGCTAATAGCAGCTACAATCCAGCTACCATTCTGCATAACTTCGTATAAAGTATCCTATACGAAGTTATT
CCGGAGTCGACTCTAGAGGATCCGGTACCGGATCCAGGCTGGATCGGTCCCGGTGTCTTCTATGGAGGTC
AAAACAGCGTGGATGGCGTCTCCAGGCGATCTGACGGTTCACTAAACGAGCTCTGCTTATATAGGGGGTA
GCTTCTCTATCACTGATAGGGAGCTCGAGACGTGTCGACTTCTCTATCACTGATAGGGAGACGTTCTAGA
CGTACCTTCTCTATCACTGATAGGGAGCTCGAGACGTGTCGACTTCTCTATCACTGATAGGGAGACGTTC
TAGACGTACCTTCTCTATCACTGATAGGGAGCTCGAGACGTGTCGACTTCTCTATCACTGATAGGGAGAC
GTTCTAGACGTACCTTCTCTATCACTGATAGGGAGCTCGAGACGTGTCGACTTCTCTATCACTGATAGGG
AGACGTCAGGTGGCACTTGATACTGCAGAGGGCCCTGCGTATGAGTGCAAGTGGGTTTTAGGACCAGGAT
GAGGCGGGGTGGGGGTGCCTACCTGACGACCGACCCCGACCCACTGGACAAGCACCCAACCCCCATTCCC
CAAATTGCGCATCCCCTATCAGAGAGGGGGAGGGGAAACAGGATGCGGCGAGGCGCGTGCGCACTGCCAG
CTTCAGCACCGCGGACAGTGCCTTCGCCCCCGCCTGGCGGCGCGCGCCACCGCCGCCTCAGCACTGAAGG
CGCGCTGACGTCACTCGCCGGTCCCCCGCAAACTCCCCTTCCCGGCCACCTTGGTCGCGTCCGCGCCGCC
GCCGGCCCAGCCGGACCGCACCACGCGAGGCGCGAGATAGGGGGGCACGGGCGCGACCATCTGCGCTGCG
GCGGACGGTATCGATAAGCTTGATATCGAATTCACCATGTCTAGACTGGACAAGAGCAAAGTCATAAACT
CTGCTCTGGAATTACTCAATGAAGTCGGTATCGAAGGCCTGACGACAAGGAAACTCGCTCAAAAGCTGGG
AGTTGAGCAGCCTACCCTGTACTGGCACGTGAAGAACAAGCGGGCCCTGCTCGATGCCCTGGCAATCGAG
ATGCTGGACAGGCATCATACCCACTTCTGCCCCCTGGAAGGCGAGTCATGGCAAGACTTTCTGCGGAACA
ACGCCAAGTCATTCCGCTGTGCTCTCCTCTCACATCGCGACGGGGCTAAAGTGCATCTCGGCACCCGCCC
AACAGAGAAACAGTACGAAACCCTGGAAAATCAGCTCGCGTTCCTGTGTCAGCAAGGCTTCTCCCTGGAG
AACGCACTGTACGCTCTGTCCGCCGTGGGCCACTTTACACTGGGCTGCGTATTGGAGGATCAGGAGCATC
AAGTAGCAAAAGAGGAAAGAGAGACACCTACCACCGATTCTATGCCCCCACTTCTGAGACAAGCAATTGA
GCTGTTCGACCATCAGGGAGCCGAACCTGCCTTCCTTTTCGGCCTGGAACTAATCATATGTGGCCTGGAG
AAACAGCTAAAGTGCGAAAGCGGCGGGCCGGCCGACGCCCTTGACGATTTTGACTTAGACATGCTCCCAG
CCGATGCCCTTGACGACTTTGACCTTGATATGCTGCCTGCTGACGCTCTTGACGATTTTGACCTTGACAT
GCTCCCCGGGTAACTAAGTAAGGATCTCAGACATGATAAGATACATTGATGAGTTTGGACAAACCACAAC
TAGAATGCAGTGAAAAAAATGCTTTATTTGTGAAATTTGTGATGCTATTGCTTTATTTGTAACCATTATA
AGCTGCAATAAACAAGTTTGCGGCCGCAGGAACCCCTAGTGATGGAGTTGGCCACTCCCTCTCTGCGCGC
TCGCTCGCTCACTGAGGCCGGGCGACCAAAGGTCGCCCGACGCCCGGGCGGCCTCAGTGAGCGAGCGAGC
GCGCAGCTGCCTGCAGGACATGTGAGCAAAAGGCCAGCAAAAGGCCAGGAACCGTAAAAAGGCCGCGTTG
CTGGCGTTTTTCCATAGGCTCCGCCCCCCTGACGAGCATCACAAAAATCGACGCTCAAGTCAGAGGTGGC
GAAACCCGACAGGACTATAAAGATACCAGGCGTTTCCCCCTGGAAGCTCCCTCGTGCGCTCTCCTGTTCC
GACCCTGCCGCTTACCGGATACCTGTCCGCCTTTCTCCCTTCGGGAAGCGTGGCGCTTTCTCATAGCTCA
CGCTGTAGGTATCTCAGTTCGGTGTAGGTCGTTCGCTCCAAGCTGGGCTGTGTGCACGAACCCCCCGTTC
AGCCCGACCGCTGCGCCTTATCCGGTAACTATCGTCTTGAGTCCAACCCGGTAAGACACGACTTATCGCC
ACTGGCAGCAGCCACTGGTAACAGGATTAGCAGAGCGAGGTATGTAGGCGGTGCTACAGAGTTCTTGAAG
TGGTGGCCTAACTACGGCTACACTAGAAGAACAGTATTTGGTATCTGCGCTCTGCTGAAGCCAGTTACCT
TCGGAAAAAGAGTTGGTAGCTCTTGATCCGGCAAACAAACCACCGCTGGTAGCGGTGGTTTTTTTGTTTG
CAAGCAGCAGATTACGCGCAGAAAAAAAGGATCTCAAGAAGATCCTTTGATCTTTTCTACGGGGTCTGAC
GCTCAGTGGAACGAAAACTCACGTTAAGGGATTTTGGTCATGAGATTATCAAAAAGGATCTTCACCTAGA
TCCTTTTAAATTAAAAATGAAGTTTTAAATCAATCTAAAGTATATATGAGTAAACTTGGTCTGACAGTTA
CCAATGCTTAATCAGTGAGGCACCTATCTCAGCGATCTGTCTATTTCGTTCATCCATAGTTGCCTGACTC
CCCGTCGTGTAGATAACTACGATACGGGAGGGCTTACCATCTGGCCCCAGTGCTGCAATGATACCGCGAG
ACCCACGCTCACCGGCTCCAGATTTATCAGCAATAAACCAGCC
Features (pLannotate 1.2.2; 35 found; start..end, strand, type, name):
    676..780     -  promoter       AmpR promoter: bla
    875..910     +  CDS            rop (fragment): Rop protein, which maintains plasmids at low copy number; rop
   1012..1061    +  misc_feature   bom (fragment): basis of mobility region from pBR322
   1062..1517    -  rep_origin     f1 ori (sequence partly withheld): f1 bacteriophage origin of replication; arrow indicates direction of (+) strand synthesis
   1536..1587    +  misc_feature   bom (fragment): basis of mobility region from pBR322
   1592..1732    -  repeat_region  AAV2 ITR: inverted terminal repeat of adeno-associated virus serotype 2 inverted
   1772..2248    -  polyA_signal   hGH poly(A) signal: human growth hormone polyadenylation signal
   2280..2868    -  misc_feature   WPRE: woodchuck hepatitis virus posttranscriptional regulatory element
   2868..2892    -  misc_feature   MCS (fragment): pBluescript multiple cloning site
   2893..2926    +  protein_bind   loxP: Cre-mediated recombination occurs in the 8-bp core sequence (GCATACAT). Cre recombinase
   2927..2976    +  intron         β-globin intron (fragment): internally truncated intron from human β-globin
   2977..3010    +  protein_bind   lox2272: Cre-mediated recombination occurs in the 8-bp core sequence (GGATACTT). lox2272 sites are compatible with each other, but incompatible with loxP or loxN sites (Lee and Saito, 1988). Cre recombinase
   3023..3724    +  CDS            mNeonGreen: bright monomeric yellow-green fluorescent protein derived from LanYFP (Shaner et al., 2013)
   3867..3900    -  protein_bind   loxP: Cre-mediated recombination occurs in the 8-bp core sequence (GCATACAT). Cre recombinase
   3901..3950    +  intron         β-globin intron (fragment): internally truncated intron from human β-globin
   3951..3984    -  protein_bind   lox2272: Cre-mediated recombination occurs in the 8-bp core sequence (GGATACTT). lox2272 sites are compatible with each other, but incompatible with loxP or loxN sites (Lee and Saito, 1988). Cre recombinase
   3991..4008    -  misc_feature   MCS (fragment): pUC18/19 multiple cloning site
   4075..4120    -  promoter       TRE3GV promoter (fragment): 3rd-generation Tet-responsive promoter that can be activated by binding of Tet-On® 3G, optimized for retroviral and lentiviral vectors
   4128..4148    -  promoter       tight TRE promoter (fragment): Tet-responsive promoter PTight, consisting of seven tet operator sequences followed by the minimal CMV promoter
   4165..4185    -  promoter       tight TRE promoter (fragment): Tet-responsive promoter PTight, consisting of seven tet operator sequences followed by the minimal CMV promoter
   4202..4222    -  promoter       tight TRE promoter (fragment): Tet-responsive promoter PTight, consisting of seven tet operator sequences followed by the minimal CMV promoter
   4239..4259    -  promoter       tight TRE promoter (fragment): Tet-responsive promoter PTight, consisting of seven tet operator sequences followed by the minimal CMV promoter
   4276..4296    -  promoter       tight TRE promoter (fragment): Tet-responsive promoter PTight, consisting of seven tet operator sequences followed by the minimal CMV promoter
   4313..4333    -  promoter       tight TRE promoter (fragment): Tet-responsive promoter PTight, consisting of seven tet operator sequences followed by the minimal CMV promoter
   4350..4370    -  promoter       tight TRE promoter (fragment): Tet-responsive promoter PTight, consisting of seven tet operator sequences followed by the minimal CMV promoter
   4387..4407    -  promoter       tight TRE promoter (fragment): Tet-responsive promoter PTight, consisting of seven tet operator sequences followed by the minimal CMV promoter
   4449..4828    +  promoter       hSyn promoter (fragment): human synapsin I promoter; confers neuron-specific expression (Kügler et al., 2003)
   4829..4858    -  misc_feature   MCS (fragment): pBluescript multiple cloning site
   4862..5559    +  CDS            rtTA3 (fragment): reverse tetracycline transactivator 3 activates expression from Tet-responsive promoters in the presence of doxycycline
   5489..5599    +  CDS            VP48: 3 tandem repeats of the minimal activation domain of herpes simplex virus VP16 (Cheng et al., 2013)
   5632..5753    -  polyA_signal   SV40 poly(A) signal: SV40 polyadenylation signal
   5798..5825    -  repeat_region  AAV2 ITR (fragment): inverted terminal repeat of adeno-associated virus serotype 2 inverted
   5854..5881    -  repeat_region  AAV2 ITR (fragment): inverted terminal repeat of adeno-associated virus serotype 2 inverted
   5954..6542    -  rep_origin     ori: high-copy-number ColE1/pMB1/pBR322/pUC origin of replication
   6713..675     -  CDS            AmpR (across the origin): β-lactamase; bla; confers resistance to ampicillin, carbenicillin, and related antibiotics
