[The description below was written by a language model from this plasmid's Addgene catalogue record and pLannotate feature annotations shown in this document.]
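Description:
pAAV-BD-hSynTet-TRE-DIO-mNeonGreen-E2 is an AAV transfer plasmid built on the pAAV-CAG-GFP backbone. It carries a bidirectional, self-contained Tet-Off expression system between AAV2 inverted terminal repeats, which allow the intervening DNA to be packaged into recombinant AAV. In bacteria it is maintained through a high-copy ColE1/pUC-type origin and selected with ampicillin (β-lactamase); an f1 origin is also present. The second ITR is annotated only as short fragments in the sequencing-derived feature table. This may reflect the difficulty of reading or annotating these repeats rather than a defined truncation.

Two divergent transcription units sit back to back at the centre of the payload. In one direction, the neuron-specific human synapsin I promoter drives tTA-Advanced, followed by an SV40 polyadenylation signal. The automated annotation labels this coding sequence as an rtTA3 fragment with a VP16-derived minimal activation domain repeat, which is explained by the close similarity of these transactivators; the catalogue entry identifies it as tTA. In the other direction, a Tet-responsive promoter made of repeated tet operator elements and a minimal promoter drives a DIO/FLEX cassette. In this cassette, mNeonGreen with a C-terminal E2 epitope tag lies in inverted orientation relative to the promoter, flanked by oppositely oriented loxP and lox2272 pairs. A WPRE and an hGH polyadenylation signal follow it to enhance and terminate the transcript.

Cre recombinase inverts and locks the reporter into the sense orientation. Expression therefore requires both Cre and neuronal tTA, with tTA amplifying output from the TRE and, as in Tet-Off systems generally, remaining suppressible by doxycycline. The design supports strong, Cre-dependent labelling of neurons with a fluorescent, epitope-tagged protein that can also be detected by antibody.
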