Addgene plasmid #242784: pAAV-BD-hSynTet-TRE-DIO-mNeonGreen-E2
Purpose: Bidirectional AAV transfer plasmid expressing hSyn-tTA and TRE-FLEX-mNeonGreen-E2 in the other direction.
Depositing lab: Andrew Payne. Depositing organization: E11 Bio, Convergent Research.
Backbone
  Vector backbone: pAAV-CAG-GFP (Addgene Plasmid 37825)
  Backbone manufacturer: Edward Boyden
  Vector type: AAV
Growth in bacteria
  Bacterial resistance: Ampicillin, 100 μg/mL
  Growth temperature: 30°C
  Growth strain: NEB Stable
  Copy number: High Copy
Gene/Insert 1
  Gene/Insert name: mNeonGreen
  Species: Synthetic
  Promoter: TRE
  Tag / fusion protein: E2 (C terminal on insert)
  Cloning method: Gibson Cloning
  Sequencing primers: 5′ n/a
Gene/Insert 2
  Gene/Insert name: tTA-Advanced
  Species: Synthetic
  Promoter: hSyn
  Cloning method: Gibson Cloning
  Sequencing primers: 5′ n/a
Terms and licenses: Academic/Nonprofit Terms; Industry Terms: Not Available to Industry
Depositor comments: Please visit https://doi.org/10.1101/2025.09.26.678648 for bioRxiv preprint.
How to cite: pAAV-BD-hSynTet-TRE-DIO-mNeonGreen-E2 was a gift from Andrew Payne (Addgene plasmid # 242784 ; http://n2t.net/addgene:242784 ; RRID:Addgene_242784)
